Addgene plasmid #14289: pAG415GAL-ECFP-ccdB
Purpose: (Empty Backbone)
Depositing lab: Susan Lindquist. Depositing organization: Whitehead Institute for Biomedical Research. Publication: A suite of Gateway cloning vectors for high-throughput genetic analysis in Saccharomyces cerevisiae. Alberti S, Gitler AD, Lindquist S. Yeast. 2007 Oct . 24(10):913-9. 10.1002/yea.1502 PubMed 17583893.
Backbone
  Vector backbone: pRS415
  Vector type: Yeast Expression ; Gateway Destination
  Selectable markers: LEU2
Growth in bacteria
  Bacterial resistance: Chloramphenicol and Ampicillin, 25 & 100 μg/mL
  Growth temperature: 37°C
  Growth strain: ccdB Survival
  Growth instructions: DB3.1, ccdB Survival
  Copy number: Unknown
Gene/Insert
  Gene/Insert name: None
  Tag / fusion protein: ECFP (N terminal on backbone)
  Cloning method: Gateway Cloning
  Sequencing primers: 5′ EGFP-C
Terms and licenses: Academic/Nonprofit Terms; Industry Terms: Not Available to Industry
Depositor comments: Type of plasmid: CEN. This plasmid contains the Gateway technology from Invitrogen; Invitrogen requires purchasing of Gateway Clonase for carrying out the Gateway recombinational cloning reaction http://www.invitrogen.com Please note that the full plasmid sequence is provided as a reference only, and may not match the exact sequence of the plasmid.
How to cite: pAG415GAL-ECFP-ccdB was a gift from Susan Lindquist (Addgene plasmid # 14289 ; http://n2t.net/addgene:14289 ; RRID:Addgene_14289)
