[The description below was written by a language model from this plasmid's Addgene catalogue record and pLannotate feature annotations shown in this document.]
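Description:
pAG415GAL-ECFP-ccdB is an empty Gateway destination vector for galactose-inducible protein expression in Saccharomyces cerevisiae, built on the pRS415 shuttle backbone. In yeast it is maintained as a low-copy centromeric plasmid through a CEN6/ARS element and is selected by complementation of leucine auxotrophy with the LEU2 marker under its own promoter. In E. coli it replicates from a ColE1/pUC-type origin and carries an ampicillin resistance gene; an f1 origin and remnants of the pBluescript-style lac/lacZα region, flanked by T3 and T7 promoters, are inherited from the backbone.

The expression unit consists of the Gal4-regulated GAL1 promoter, followed by an ECFP coding sequence, the Gateway cassette, and the CYC1 transcription terminator. The cassette is bounded by attR1 and attR2 and contains a chloramphenicol resistance gene and the ccdB toxin gene. Because CcdB poisons DNA gyrase, the unrecombined vector has to be propagated in a ccdB-tolerant strain, with chloramphenicol plus ampicillin maintaining the intact cassette. In an LR Clonase reaction with an entry clone, the attR-flanked segment is exchanged for the gene of interest, and ccdB loss allows counterselection against the parental plasmid in standard E. coli strains. The incoming open reading frame lands downstream of ECFP, producing an N-terminally cyan fluorescent-tagged fusion protein whose expression is switched on by galactose.

The plasmid belongs to a suite of yeast Gateway vectors designed for high-throughput genetic analysis. It suits localisation or inducible overexpression studies at near single-copy dosage. The depositor notes that the full sequence is a reference only and may not exactly match the physical plasmid.
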