Features (pLannotate 1.2.2; 30 found; start..end, strand, type, name):
     70..573     -  misc_feature   CEN/ARS: S. cerevisiae CEN6 centromere fused to an autonomously replicating sequence
    610..714     +  promoter       AmpR promoter: bla
    715..1575    +  CDS            AmpR: β-lactamase; bla; confers resistance to ampicillin, carbenicillin, and related antibiotics
   1746..2334    +  rep_origin     ori: high-copy-number ColE1/pMB1/pBR322/pUC origin of replication
   2517..2609    +  CDS            lacI (fragment): lac repressor; lacI; The lac repressor binds to the lac operator to inhibit transcription in E. coli. This inhibition can be relieved by adding lactose or isopropyl-β-D-thiogalactopyranoside (IPTG).
   2622..2643    +  protein_bind   CAP binding site: CAP binding activates transcription in the presence of cAMP. E. coli catabolite activator protein
   2658..2688    +  promoter       lac promoter: promoter for the E. coli lac operon
   2696..2712    +  protein_bind   lac operator: The lac repressor binds to the lac operator to inhibit transcription in E. coli. This inhibition can be relieved by adding lactose or isopropyl-β-D-thiogalactopyranoside (IPTG). lac repressor encoded by lacI
   2757..2775    +  promoter       T3 promoter: promoter for bacteriophage T3 RNA polymerase
   2799..3240    +  promoter       GAL1 promoter: S. cerevisiae GAL1; inducible promoter, regulated by Gal4
   3255..3278    +  misc_feature   MCS (fragment): pBluescript multiple cloning site
   3284..4000    +  CDS            ECFP: ECFP is a basic (constitutively fluorescent) cyan fluorescent protein published in 1996, derived from Aequorea victoria. It has low acid sensitivity.
   4025..4149    +  protein_bind   attR1: mutant version of attR; recombination site for the Gateway® LR reaction LR Clonase™
   4174..4204    +  promoter       lac UV5 promoter: E. coli lac promoter with an "up" mutation
   4228..4257    +  promoter       cat promoter (fragment): promoter of the E. coli cat gene encoding chloramphenicol acetyltransferase
   4258..4917    +  CDS            CmR: chloramphenicol acetyltransferase; cat; confers resistance to chloramphenicol
   5099..5257    +  CDS            ccdA (fragment): CCDA_ECO57 - Also known as H, letA. Experimental evidence at protein level: Swiss-Prot protein existence level 1. Antitoxin component of a type II toxin-antitoxin (TA) system which inhibits the post-segregational killing (PSK) of plasmid-free cells, also referred to as a plasmid addiction system. Binds to and blocks the activity of CcdB; will also remove bound CcdB protein from the CcdB-GyrA complex by forming a CcdA-CcdB complex, a process termed rejuvenation. Functions as a transcriptional corepressor for the ccdAB operon, repression also requires CcdB (By similarity). From Escherichia coli
   5262..5564    +  CDS            ccdB: CCDB_ECOLI - Also known as G, letB, letD. Experimental evidence at protein level: Swiss-Prot protein existence level 1. Toxic component of a type II toxin-antitoxin (TA) system, functioning in plasmid maintainence. Responsible for the post- segregational killing (PSK) of plasmid-free cells, also referred to as a plasmid addiction system. Half-life of over 2 hours. Cell killing by CcdB is accompanied by filamentation, defects in chromosome and plasmid segregation, defects in cell division, formation of anucleate cells, decreased DNA synthesis and plasmid loss. Interferes with the activity of DN
   5608..5732    -  protein_bind   attR2: mutant version of attR; recombination site for the Gateway® LR reaction LR Clonase™
   5739..5986    +  terminator     CYC1 terminator: S. cerevisiae CYC1; transcription terminator for CYC1
   6005..6023    -  promoter       T7 promoter: promoter for bacteriophage T7 RNA polymerase
   6031..6186    +  CDS            lacZα (fragment): LacZα fragment of β-galactosidase; lacZ fragment
   6194..6649    +  rep_origin     f1 ori (sequence partly withheld): f1 bacteriophage origin of replication; arrow indicates direction of (+) strand synthesis
   6650..6702    -  misc_feature   bom (fragment): basis of mobility region from pBR322
   6732..6809    +  CDS            YO192_YEAST (fragment): Experimental evidence at protein level: Swiss-Prot protein existence level 1. From Saccharomyces cerevisiae (strain ATCC 204508 / S288c) (Baker's yeast).
   6949..7353    +  promoter       LEU2 promoter: S. cerevisiae LEU2
   7366..8460    +  CDS            LEU2: 3-isopropylmalate dehydrogenase, required for leucine biosynthesis; S. cerevisiae LEU2; yeast auxotrophic marker
   8822..8923    -  CDS            NFS1 (fragment): NFS1_YEAST - Also known as SPL1 From Saccharomyces cerevisiae (strain ATCC 204508 / S288c) (Baker's yeast).
   8936..8986    -  misc_feature   bom (fragment): basis of mobility region from pBR322
   9088..1       -  CDS            rop (fragment) (across the origin): Rop protein, which maintains plasmids at low copy number; rop
>Addgene plasmid #14289 | pAG415GAL-ECFP-ccdB | depositor full sequence | sequence record 7952 | Author sequence
GACGAAAGGGCCTCGTGATACGCCTATTTTTATAGGTTAATGTCATGATAATAATGGTTTCTTAGGACGG
ATCGCTTGCCTGTAACTTACACGCGCCTCGTATCTTTTAATGATGGAATAATTTGGGAATTTACTCTGTG
TTTATTTATTTTTATGTTTTGTATTTGGATTTTAGAAAGTAAATAAAGAAGGTAGAAGAGTTACGGAATG
AAGAAAAAAAAATAAACAAAGGTTTAAAAAATTTCAACAAAAAGCGTACTTTACATATATATTTATTAGA
CAAGAAAAGCAGATTAAATAGATATACATTCGATTAACGATAAGTAAAATGTAAAATCACAGGATTTTCG
TGTGTGGTCTTCTACACAGACAAGATGAAACAATTCGGCATTAATACCTGAGAGCAGGAAGAGCAAGATA
AAAGGTAGTATTTGTTGGCGATCCCCCTAGAGTCTTTTACATCTTCGGAAAACAAAAACTATTTTTTCTT
TAATTTCTTTTTTTACTTTCTATTTTTAATTTATATATTTATATTAAAAAATTTAAATTATAATTATTTT
TATAGCACGTGATGAAAAGGACCCAGGTGGCACTTTTCGGGGAAATGTGCGCGGAACCCCTATTTGTTTA
TTTTTCTAAATACATTCAAATATGTATCCGCTCATGAGACAATAACCCTGATAAATGCTTCAATAATATT
GAAAAAGGAAGAGTATGAGTATTCAACATTTCCGTGTCGCCCTTATTCCCTTTTTTGCGGCATTTTGCCT
TCCTGTTTTTGCTCACCCAGAAACGCTGGTGAAAGTAAAAGATGCTGAAGATCAGTTGGGTGCACGAGTG
GGTTACATCGAACTGGATCTCAACAGCGGTAAGATCCTTGAGAGTTTTCGCCCCGAAGAACGTTTTCCAA
TGATGAGCACTTTTAAAGTTCTGCTATGTGGCGCGGTATTATCCCGTATTGACGCCGGGCAAGAGCAACT
CGGTCGCCGCATACACTATTCTCAGAATGACTTGGTTGAGTACTCACCAGTCACAGAAAAGCATCTTACG
GATGGCATGACAGTAAGAGAATTATGCAGTGCTGCCATAACCATGAGTGATAACACTGCGGCCAACTTAC
TTCTGACAACGATCGGAGGACCGAAGGAGCTAACCGCTTTTTTGCACAACATGGGGGATCATGTAACTCG
CCTTGATCGTTGGGAACCGGAGCTGAATGAAGCCATACCAAACGACGAGCGTGACACCACGATGCCTGTA
GCAATGGCAACAACGTTGCGCAAACTATTAACTGGCGAACTACTTACTCTAGCTTCCCGGCAACAATTAA
TAGACTGGATGGAGGCGGATAAAGTTGCAGGACCACTTCTGCGCTCGGCCCTTCCGGCTGGCTGGTTTAT
TGCTGATAAATCTGGAGCCGGTGAGCGTGGGTCTCGCGGTATCATTGCAGCACTGGGGCCAGATGGTAAG
CCCTCCCGTATCGTAGTTATCTACACGACGGGGAGTCAGGCAACTATGGATGAACGAAATAGACAGATCG
CTGAGATAGGTGCCTCACTGATTAAGCATTGGTAACTGTCAGACCAAGTTTACTCATATATACTTTAGAT
TGATTTAAAACTTCATTTTTAATTTAAAAGGATCTAGGTGAAGATCCTTTTTGATAATCTCATGACCAAA
ATCCCTTAACGTGAGTTTTCGTTCCACTGAGCGTCAGACCCCGTAGAAAAGATCAAAGGATCTTCTTGAG
ATCCTTTTTTTCTGCGCGTAATCTGCTGCTTGCAAACAAAAAAACCACCGCTACCAGCGGTGGTTTGTTT
GCCGGATCAAGAGCTACCAACTCTTTTTCCGAAGGTAACTGGCTTCAGCAGAGCGCAGATACCAAATACT
GTCCTTCTAGTGTAGCCGTAGTTAGGCCACCACTTCAAGAACTCTGTAGCACCGCCTACATACCTCGCTC
TGCTAATCCTGTTACCAGTGGCTGCTGCCAGTGGCGATAAGTCGTGTCTTACCGGGTTGGACTCAAGACG
ATAGTTACCGGATAAGGCGCAGCGGTCGGGCTGAACGGGGGGTTCGTGCACACAGCCCAGCTTGGAGCGA
ACGACCTACACCGAACTGAGATACCTACAGCGTGAGCTATGAGAAAGCGCCACGCTTCCCGAAGGGAGAA
AGGCGGACAGGTATCCGGTAAGCGGCAGGGTCGGAACAGGAGAGCGCACGAGGGAGCTTCCAGGGGGAAA
CGCCTGGTATCTTTATAGTCCTGTCGGGTTTCGCCACCTCTGACTTGAGCGTCGATTTTTGTGATGCTCG
TCAGGGGGGCGGAGCCTATGGAAAAACGCCAGCAACGCGGCCTTTTTACGGTTCCTGGCCTTTTGCTGGC
CTTTTGCTCACATGTTCTTTCCTGCGTTATCCCCTGATTCTGTGGATAACCGTATTACCGCCTTTGAGTG
AGCTGATACCGCTCGCCGCAGCCGAACGACCGAGCGCAGCGAGTCAGTGAGCGAGGAAGCGGAAGAGCGC
CCAATACGCAAACCGCCTCTCCCCGCGCGTTGGCCGATTCATTAATGCAGCTGGCACGACAGGTTTCCCG
ACTGGAAAGCGGGCAGTGAGCGCAACGCAATTAATGTGAGTTACCTCACTCATTAGGCACCCCAGGCTTT
ACACTTTATGCTTCCGGCTCCTATGTTGTGTGGAATTGTGAGCGGATAACAATTTCACACAGGAAACAGC
TATGACCATGATTACGCCAAGCGCGCAATTAACCCTCACTAAAGGGAACAAAAGCTGGAGCTCTAGTACG
GATTAGAAGCCGCCGAGCGGGCGACAGCCCTCCGACGGAAGACTCTCCTCCGTGCGTCCTCGTCTTCACC
GGTCGCGTTCCTGAAACGCAGATGTGCCTCGCGCCGCACTGCTCCGAACAATAAAGATTCTACAATACTA
GCTTTTATGGTTATGAAGAGGAAAAATTGGCAGTAACCTGGCCCCACAAACCTTCAAATTAACGAATCAA
ATTAACAACCATAGGATGATAATGCGATTAGTTTTTTAGCCTTATTTCTGGGGTAATTAATCAGCGAAGC
GATGATTTTTGATCTATTAACAGATATATAAATGGAAAAGCTGCATAACCACTTTAACTAATACTTTCAA
CATTTTCAGTTTGTATTACTTCTTATTCAAATGTCATAAAAGTATCAACAAAAAATTGTTAATATACCTC
TATACTTTAACGTCAAGGAGAAAAAACCCCGGATTCTAGAACTAGTGGATCCCCCGGGACAAAATGGTGA
GCAAGGGCGAGGAGCTGTTCACCGGGGTGGTGCCCATCCTGGTCGAGCTGGACGGCGACGTAAACGGCCA
CAAGTTCAGCGTGTCCGGCGAGGGCGAGGGCGATGCCACCTACGGCAAGCTGACCCTGAAGTTCATCTGC
ACCACCGGCAAGCTGCCCGTGCCCTGGCCCACCCTCGTGACCACCCTGACCTGGGGCGTGCAGTGCTTCA
GCCGCTACCCCGACCACATGAAGCAGCACGACTTCTTCAAGTCCGCCATGCCCGAAGGCTACGTCCAGGA
GCGCACCATCTTCTTCAAGGACGACGGCAACTACAAGACCCGCGCCGAGGTGAAGTTCGAGGGCGACACC
CTGGTGAACCGCATCGAGCTGAAGGGCATCGACTTCAAGGAGGACGGCAACATCCTGGGGCACAAGCTGG
AGTACAACTACATCAGCCACAACGTCTATATCACCGCCGACAAGCAGAAGAACGGCATCAAGGCCAACTT
CAAGATCCGCCACAACATCGAGGACGGCAGCGTGCAGCTCGCCGACCACTACCAGCAGAACACCCCCATC
GGCGACGGCCCCGTGCTGCTGCCCGACAACCACTACCTGAGCACCCAGTCCGCCCTGAGCAAAGACCCCA
ACGAGAAGCGCGATCACATGGTCCTGCTGGAGTTCGTGACCGCCGCCGGGATCACTCTCGGCATGGACGA
GCTGTACAAGGGTGGACCAGGTGGTGGACATCAAACAAGTTTGTACAAAAAAGCTGAACGAGAAACGTAA
AATGATATAAATATCAATATATTAAATTAGATTTTGCATAAAAAACAGACTACATAATACTGTAAAACAC
AACATATCCAGTCACTATGGCGGCCGCATTAGGCACCCCAGGCTTTACACTTTATGCTTCCGGCTCGTAT
AATGTGTGGATTTTGAGTTAGGATCCGTCGAGATTTTCAGGAGCTAAGGAAGCTAAAATGGAGAAAAAAA
TCACTGGATATACCACCGTTGATATATCCCAATGGCATCGTAAAGAACATTTTGAGGCATTTCAGTCAGT
TGCTCAATGTACCTATAACCAGACCGTTCAGCTGGATATTACGGCCTTTTTAAAGACCGTAAAGAAAAAT
AAGCACAAGTTTTATCCGGCCTTTATTCACATTCTTGCCCGCCTGATGAATGCTCATCCGGAATTCCGTA
TGGCAATGAAAGACGGTGAGCTGGTGATATGGGATAGTGTTCACCCTTGTTACACCGTTTTCCATGAGCA
AACTGAAACGTTTTCATCGCTCTGGAGTGAATACCACGACGATTTCCGGCAGTTTCTACACATATATTCG
CAAGATGTGGCGTGTTACGGTGAAAACCTGGCCTATTTCCCTAAAGGGTTTATTGAGAATATGTTTTTCG
TCTCAGCCAATCCCTGGGTGAGTTTCACCAGTTTTGATTTAAACGTGGCCAATATGGACAACTTCTTCGC
CCCCGTTTTCACCATGGGCAAATATTATACGCAAGGCGACAAGGTGCTGATGCCGCTGGCGATTCAGGTT
CATCATGCCGTCTGTGATGGCTTCCATGTCGGCAGAATGCTTAATGAATTACAACAGTACTGCGATGAGT
GGCAGGGCGGGGCGTAAACGCCGCGTGGATCCGGCTTACTAAAAGCCAGATAACAGTATGCGTATTTGCG
CGCTGATTTTTGCGGTATAAGAATATATACTGATATGTATACCCGAAGTATGTCAAAAAGAGGTATGCTA
TGAAGCAGCGTATTACAGTGACAGTTGACAGCGACAGCTATCAGTTGCTCAAGGCATATATGATGTCAAT
ATCTCCGGTCTGGTAAGCACAACCATGCAGAATGAAGCCCGTCGTCTGCGTGCCGAACGCTGGAAAGCGG
AAAATCAGGAAGGGATGGCTGAGGTCGCCCGGTTTATTGAAATGAACGGCTCTTTTGCTGACGAGAACAG
GGGCTGGTGAAATGCAGTTTAAGGTTTACACCTATAAAAGAGAGAGCCGTTATCGTCTGTTTGTGGATGT
ACAGAGTGATATTATTGACACGCCCGGGCGACGGATGGTGATCCCCCTGGCCAGTGCACGTCTGCTGTCA
GATAAAGTCTCCCGTGAACTTTACCCGGTGGTGCATATCGGGGATGAAAGCTGGCGCATGATGACCACCG
ATATGGCCAGTGTGCCGGTCTCCGTTATCGGGGAAGAAGTGGCTGATCTCAGCCACCGCGAAAATGACAT
CAAAAACGCCATTAACCTGATGTTCTGGGGAATATAAATGTCAGGCTCCCTTATACACAGCCAGTCTGCA
GGTCGACCATAGTGACTGGATATGTTGTGTTTTACAGTATTATGTAGTCTGTTTTTTATGCAAAATCTAA
TTTAATATATTGATATTTATATCATTTTACGTTTCTCGTTCAGCTTTCTTGTACAAAGTGGTTCGATGTC
ATGTAATTAGTTATGTCACGCTTACATTCACGCCCTCCCCCCACATCCGCTCTAACCGAAAAGGAAGGAG
TTAGACAACCTGAAGTCTAGGTCCCTATTTATTTTTTTATAGTTATGTTAGTATTAAGAACGTTATTTAT
ATTTCAAATTTTTCTTTTTTTTCTGTACAGACGCGTGTACGCATGTAACATTATACTGAAAACCTTGCTT
GAGAAGGTTTTGGGACGCTCGAAGGCTTTAATTTGCGGCCGGTACCCAATTCGCCCTATAGTGAGTCGTA
TTACGCGCGCTCACTGGCCGTCGTTTTACAACGTCGTGACTGGGAAAACCCTGGCGTTACCCAACTTAAT
CGCCTTGCAGCACATCCCCCTTTCGCCAGCTGGCGTAATAGCGAAGAGGCCCGCACCGATCGCCCTTCCC
AACAGTTGCGCAGCCTGAATGGCGAATGGCGCG
[124 nt withheld, positions 6194-6317]
C
[91 nt withheld, positions 6319-6409]
A
[49 nt withheld, positions 6411-6459]
CCTTTGACGTTGGAGTCCACGTTCTTT
[37 nt withheld, positions 6487-6523]
ACCCTATCTCGGTCTATTCTTTTGATTTATAAGGGATTTTGCCGATTTCGGCCTATTGGTTAAAAAATGA
GCTGATTTAACAAAAATTTAACGCGAATTTTAACAAAATATTAACGTTTACAATTTCCTGATGCGGTATT
TTCTCCTTACGCATCTGTGCGGTATTTCACACCGCATATCGACGGTCGAGGAGAACTTCTAGTATATCCA
CATACCTAATATTATTGCCTTATTAAAAATGGAATCCCAACAATTACATCAAAATCCACATTCTCTTCAA
AATCAATTGTCCTGTACTTCCTTGTTCATGTGTGTTCAAAAACGTTATATTTATAGGATAATTATACTCT
ATTTCTCAACAAGTAATTGGTTGTTTGGCCGAGCGGTCTAAGGCGCCTGATTCAAGAAATATCTTGACCG
CAGTTAACTGTGGGAATACTCAGGTATCGTAAGATGCAAGAGTTCGAATCTCTTAGCAACCATTATTTTT
TTCCTCAACATAACGAGAACACACAGGGGCGCTATCGCACAGAATCAAATTCGATGACTGGAAATTTTTT
GTTAATTTCAGAGGTCGCCTGACGCATATACCTTTTTCAACTGAAAAATTGGGAGAAAAAGGAAAGGTGA
GAGGCCGGAACCGGCTTTTCATATAGAATAGAGAAGCGTTCATGACTAAATGCTTGCATCACAATACTTG
AAGTTGACAATATTATTTAAGGACCTATTGTTTTTTCCAATAGGTGGTTAGCAATCGTCTTACTTTCTAA
CTTTTCTTACCTTTTACATTTCAGCAATATATATATATATTTCAAGGATATACCATTCTAATGTCTGCCC
CTATGTCTGCCCCTAAGAAGATCGTCGTTTTGCCAGGTGACCACGTTGGTCAAGAAATCACAGCCGAAGC
CATTAAGGTTCTTAAAGCTATTTCTGATGTTCGTTCCAATGTCAAGTTCGATTTCGAAAATCATTTAATT
GGTGGTGCTGCTATCGATGCTACAGGTGTCCCACTTCCAGATGAGGCGCTGGAAGCCTCCAAGAAGGTTG
ATGCCGTTTTGTTAGGTGCTGTGGGTGGTCCTAAATGGGGTACCGGTAGTGTTAGACCTGAACAAGGTTT
ACTAAAAATCCGTAAAGAACTTCAATTGTACGCCAACTTAAGACCATGTAACTTTGCATCCGACTCTCTT
TTAGACTTATCTCCAATCAAGCCACAATTTGCTAAAGGTACTGACTTCGTTGTTGTCAGAGAATTAGTGG
GAGGTATTTACTTTGGTAAGAGAAAGGAAGACGATGGTGATGGTGTCGCTTGGGATAGTGAACAATACAC
CGTTCCAGAAGTGCAAAGAATCACAAGAATGGCCGCTTTCATGGCCCTACAACATGAGCCACCATTGCCT
ATTTGGTCCTTGGATAAAGCTAATGTTTTGGCCTCTTCAAGATTATGGAGAAAAACTGTGGAGGAAACCA
TCAAGAACGAATTCCCTACATTGAAGGTTCAACATCAATTGATTGATTCTGCCGCCATGATCCTAGTTAA
GAACCCAACCCACCTAAATGGTATTATAATCACCAGCAACATGTTTGGTGATATCATCTCCGATGAAGCC
TCCGTTATCCCAGGTTCCTTGGGTTTGTTGCCATCTGCGTCCTTGGCCTCTTTGCCAGACAAGAACACCG
CATTTGGTTTGTACGAACCATGCCACGGTTCTGCTCCAGATTTGCCAAAGAATAAGGTTGACCCTATCGC
CACTATCTTGTCTGCTGCAATGATGTTGAAATTGTCATTGAACTTGCCTGAAGAAGGTAAGGCCATTGAA
GATGCAGTTAAAAAGGTTTTGGATGCAGGTATCAGAACTGGTGATTTAGGTGGTTCCAACAGTACCACCG
AAGTCGGTGATGCTGTCGCCGAAGAAGTTAAGAAAATCCTTGCTTAAAAAGATTCTCTTTTTTTATGATA
TTTGTACATAAACTTTATAAATGAAATTCATAATAGAAACGACACGAAATTACAAAATGGAATATGTTCA
TAGGGTAGACGAAACTATATACGCAATCTACATACATTTATCAAGAAGGAGAAAAAGGAGGATAGTAAAG
GAATACAGGTAAGCAAATTGATACTAATGGCTCAACGTGATAAGGAAAAAGAATTGCACTTTAACATTAA
TATTGACAAGGAGGAGGGCACCACACAAAAAGTTAGGTGTAACAGAAAATCATGAAACTACGATTCCTAA
TTTGATATTGGAGGATTTTCTCTAAAAAAAAAAAAATACAACAAATAAAAAACACTCAATGACCTGACCA
TTTGATGGAGTTTAAGTCAATACCTTCTTGAACCATTTCCCATAATGGTGAAAGTTCCCTCAAGAATTTT
ACTCTGTCAGAAACGGCCTTACGACGTAGTCGATATGGTGCACTCTCAGTACAATCTGCTCTGATGCCGC
ATAGTTAAGCCAGCCCCGACACCCGCCAACACCCGCTGACGCGCCCTGACGGGCTTGTCTGCTCCCGGCA
TCCGCTTACAGACAAGCTGTGACCGTCTCCGGGAGCTGCATGTGTCAGAGGTTTTCACCGTCATCACCGA
AACGCGCGA
