>Addgene plasmid #14289 | pAG415GAL-ECFP-ccdB | addgene partial sequence | sequence record 20810 | 14289 with pRS_marker
CCGTTTCCTGACAGAAGTAAAATTCTTCGAGGGAACTTTCACCATTATGGGAAATGGTTCAAGAAGGTAT
TGACTTAAACTCCATCAAATGGTCAGGTCATTGAGTGTTTTTTATTTGTTGTATTTTTTTTTTTTTAGAG
AAAATCCTCCAATATATAAATTAGGAATCATAGTTTCATGATTTTCTGTTACACCTAACTTTTTGTGTGG
TGCCCTCCTCCTTGTCAATATTAATGTTAAAGTGCAATTCTTTTTCCTTATCACGTTGAGCCATTAGTAT
CAATTTGCTTACCTGTATTCCTTTACATCCTCCTTTTTCTCCTTCTTGATAAATGTATGTAGATTGCGTA
TATAGTTTCGTCTACCCTATGAACATATTCCATTTTGTAATTTCGTGTCGTTTCTATTATGAATTTCATT
TATAAAGTTTATGTACAAATATCATAAAAAAAGAGAATCTTTTTAAGCAAGGATTTTCTTAACTTCTTCG
GCGACAGCATCACCGACTTCGGTGGTACTGTTGGAACCACCTAAATCACCAGTTCTGATACCTGCATCCA
AAACCTTTTTAACTGCATCTTCAATGGCCT
