>Addgene plasmid #14289 | pAG415GAL-ECFP-ccdB | addgene partial sequence | sequence record 20811 | 14289 with EXFP-R
TAGCCTTCGGGCATGGCGGACTTGAAGAAGTCGTGCTGCTTCATGTGGTCGGGGTAGCGGCTGAAGCACT
GCACGCCCCAGGTCAGGGTGGTCACGAGGGTGGGCCAGGGCACGGGCAGCTTGCCGGTGGTGCAGATGAA
CTTCAGGGTCAGCTTGCCGTAGGTGGCATCGCCCTCGCCCTCGCCGGACACGCTGAACTTGTGGCCGTTT
ACGTCGCCGTCCAGCTCGACCAGGATGGGCACCACCCCGGTGAACAGCTCCTCGCCCTTGCTCACCATTT
TGTCCCGGGGGATCCACTAGTTCTAGAATCCGGGGTTTTTTCTCCTTGACGTTAAAGTATAGAGGTATAT
TAACAATTTTTTGTTGATACTTTTATTACATTTGAATAAGAAGTAATACAAACCGAAAATGTTGAAAGTA
TTAGTTAAAGTGGTTATGCAGTTTTTGCATTTATATATCTGTTAATAGATCAAAAATCATCGCTTCGCTG
ATTAATTACCCCAGAAATAAGGCTAAAAAACTAATCGCATTATCATCCTATGGTTGTTAATTTGATTCCT
TCATTTGAAGGTTTGTGGGGCCAGGTTACTGCCAATTTTTCCTCTTCATAACCATAAAAGCTAGTATTGT
AGAATCTTTATTGTT
